>Addgene plasmid #21476 | GEF-DN | addgene full sequence | sequence record 301951 | Addgene NGS Result
TAGTTATTAATAGTAATCAATTACGGGGTCATTAGTTCATAGCCCATATATGGAGTTCCGCGTTACATAA
CTTACGGTAAATGGCCCGCCTGGCTGACCGCCCAACGACCCCCGCCCATTGACGTCAATAATGACGTATG
TTCCCATAGTAACGCCAATAGGGACTTTCCATTGACGTCAATGGGTGGAGTATTTACGGTAAACTGCCCA
CTTGGCAGTACATCAAGTGTATCATATGCCAAGTACGCCCCCTATTGACGTCAATGACGGTAAATGGCCC
GCCTGGCATTATGCCCAGTACATGACCTTATGGGACTTTCCTACTTGGCAGTACATCTACGTATTAGTCA
TCGCTATTACCATGGTGATGCGGTTTTGGCAGTACATCAATGGGCGTGGATAGCGGTTTGACTCACGGGG
ATTTCCAAGTCTCCACCCCATTGACGTCAATGGGAGTTTGTTTTGGCACCAAAATCAACGGGACTTTCCA
AAATGTCGTAACAACTCCGCCCCATTGACGCAAATGGGCGGTAGGCGTGTACGGTGGGAGGTCTATATAA
GCAGAGCTGGTTTAGTGAACCGTCAGATCCGCTAGCGCTACCGGTCGCCACCATGGTGAGCAAGGGCGAG
GAGCTGTTCACCGGGGTGGTGCCCATCCTGGTCGAGCTGGACGGCGACGTAAACGGCCACAAGTTCAGCG
TGTCCGGCGAGGGCGAGGGCGATGCCACCTACGGCAAGCTGACCCTGAAGTTCATCTGCACCACCGGCAA
GCTGCCCGTGCCCTGGCCCACCCTCGTGACCACCCTGACCTACGGCGTGCAGTGCTTCAGCCGCTACCCC
GACCACATGAAGCAGCACGACTTCTTCAAGTCCGCCATGCCCGAAGGCTACGTCCAGGAGCGCACCATCT
TCTTCAAGGACGACGGCAACTACAAGACCCGCGCCGAGGTGAAGTTCGAGGGCGACACCCTGGTGAACCG
CATCGAGCTGAAGGGCATCGACTTCAAGGAGGACGGCAACATCCTGGGGCACAAGCTGGAGTACAACTAC
AACAGCCACAACGTCTATATCATGGCCGACAAGCAGAAGAACGGCATCAAGGTGAACTTCAAGATCCGCC
ACAACATCGAGGACGGCAGCGTGCAGCTCGCCGACCACTACCAGCAGAACACCCCCATCGGCGACGGCCC
CGTGCTGCTGCCCGACAACCACTACCTGAGCACCCAGTCCGCCCTGAGCAAAGACCCCAACGAGAAGCGC
GATCACATGGTCCTGCTGGAGTTCGTGACCGCCGCCGGGATCACTCTCGGCATGGACGAGCTGTACAAGT
ACTCAGATCTCGAGCTCAAGCTTCGAATTCTGCAGTCGACCATGTCTGGATCGAATCCCTCACTCGCGCG
CGGATCGACCGGAGCAAGGAGCAGGCGACCAAGACCCGGGAAAAGGAGAAGATGAAGGAAGCTAAAGATG
CCCGCTATACCAACGGCCACCTCTTCACCACCATCTCGGTCTCCGGCATGACTATGTGCTATGCCTGTAA
CAAGAGCATTACAGCCAAGGAAGCCCTCATTTGTCCCACATGTAACGTGACCATCCACAACCGCTGTAAG
GACACGCTGGCCAACTGTACCAAGGTCAAGCAGAAGCAACAGAAAGCTGCACTGCTGAGGAACAACACTG
CCTTGCAGTCCGTCTCTCTCCGAAGTAAGACAACCACCAGAGAGCGGCCAACGTCTGCCATCTACCCTTC
CGATAGCTTCCGGCAGTCCCTCCTGGGTTCTCGTCGTGGCCTGTCCTCCTTGTCTTTGGCCAAAAGTGTT
TCCACTACCAACATTGCTGGACATTTCAATGATGAGTCTCCTCTGGGGCTGCGTCAGATCCTCTCCCAGT
CCACAGACTCCCTCAACATGCGGAACCGAACCCTGTCCGTGGAGTCCCTTATTGATGAAGGTGTAGAAGT
GTTCTACAACGAGCTCATGAGTGACTTTGAGATGGACGAGAAGGACTTCGAGGCGGATTCATGGAGCCTT
GCTGTGGACAGCAGCTTCCTGCAACAGCATAAAAAGGAGGTGATGAAGAAGCAAGATGTCATCTACGAGC
TGATCCAGGCCGAGCTGCACCATGTGAGAACCTTGAAGATTATGACCCGCCTCTTCCGCACTGGGATGCT
GGAAGAGTTGCAGATGGAGCCAGAAGTGGTCCAGGGACTGTTCCCCTGTGTGGACGAGCTTAGTGACATT
CACACACGTTTCCTTAGTCAGCTTTTGGAACGGCGGCGCCAGGCCCTGTGTCCAGGCAGCACCCGGAACT
TTGTCATCCATCGTTTGGGTGACTTGCTCATCAGCCAGTTCTCAGGTTCCAACGCTGAGCAGATGCGCAA
GACTTACTCAGAGTTCTGCAGCCGCCACACCAAGGCCTTAAAGCTCTATAAGGAGCTGTACGCTCGAGAC
AAACGCTTCCAACAGTTCATCCGGAAAATGACCCGCTCTGCTGTGCTGAAGCGGCATGGGGTTCAGGAGT
GCATTCTCCTGGTAACTCAGCGGATTACCAAATACCCAGTGCTCATCAACAGGATCCTGCAGAATTCCCA
TGGGATTGAAGAGGAGTACCAAGACTTGGCAGCAGCCCTAGGGCTAGTAAAGGAGTTGTTGTCCAATGTG
GACCAGGATGTACACGAGCTGGAGAAAGAGGCCCGCCTTCAGGAGATTTACAACCGAATGGATCCTCGGG
CTCAGACCCCTGTTCCTGGCAAGGGCCCCTTCGGCCGAGATGAACTTTTGCGGAGAAAACTTATCCATGA
TGGCTGCCTGCTCTGGAAGACAGCCACAGGCCGCTTTAAAGATGTCCTCTTACTACTGATGACAGATGTG
CTGGTGTTTCTCCAGGAAAAGGACCAGAAGTACATTTTCACGTCCCTGGACAAGCCCTCAGTGGTATCCT
TGCAGAATCTCATCGTAAGAGACATTGCCAACCAGGCGAAAGGGATGTTTCTGATCAGTTCTGGCCCACC
TGAAATGTATGAAGTACACGCAGCATCTCGAGATGACCGTACTACCTGGATCCGTGTCATCCAGCAGAGC
GTGCGCTTATGCCCGTCGAGGGAGGACTTCCCTCTGATCGAGACAGAGGATAAGGCGTACCTCCGGAGGA
TCAAGACGAAACTGCAGCAGAAAAACCAGGCGCTGGTGGAGCTGCTACAGATGAATGTTGAGCTATTTGC
TGAGATGGTCCACTTCCAGGCATTAAAAGCTGGTTTCATCGGAATGCCCCCGCCCACCCTGCCCAGGGGC
CTTTTCCGTCTTGAGTCCTTTGAGTCCCTTCGAGGCGAGCGTCTGCTCAAAGATGCCCTCCGTGAAGTGG
AAGGCCTGAAAGACCTGTTGTTGGGCCCTTGTGTGGACCTGCCTTTGACAGCCCGAGAACCAGCCTTACC
CGTAGAAGCTGACAGTGGTAGCTGTCCTGGGGTCACTGCCAACGGAGAGGCCAGAACCTTCAATGGCTCC
ATTGAGCTCTGTAGAGCAGACTCAGATTCCAGCCAGAAGGATCGGAATGGAAATCAGTTGAGGTCACCAC
AGGAGGAGGCGTTACAACCATTGGTCAATCTGTATGGACTCCTACAAGGCCTGCAGGCTGTTGTGGTCCA
GCAAGAAAGATTGATGGAAGCCCTGTTCCCTGAAGGCCCTGAGCGGTGGGAAAAGCTATCCCGAGCCAAC
TCTCGGGATGGCGAAGCTGGCCGGGCTGCGGTTGCTTCTGTAACTCCCGAGAAGCAGGCCACGGAGCTGG
CATTACTGCAGAGGCAGCACAGCCTGTTGCAGGAAGAGCTGCGGCGCTGCCAGCGGCTCGGGGAAGAGCG
GGCAACTGAAGCTGGCAGCCTGGAGGCCAGGCTGCGGGAGAGCGAGCAAGCCCGGGCCCTGCTGGAGCGG
GAGGCTGAAGAGATCCGCCGGCAGCTAGCAGCCTTGGGCCAAAACGAGCCACTCCCGGCAGAAGCACCCT
GGGCTCGCAGGCCTCTGGACCCTCGGCGCCGCAGCCTTCCAGCAGGCGACGCTCTGTACTTGAGCTTCAA
TCCCCCCCAGCCTAGTCGAGGCCATGACCGCCTGGATTTGCCTGTGACTGTTCGTTCCCTCCACCGACCC
TTTGATGACCGAGAGGCACAAGAACTTGGTAGCCCCGAGGATCGACTGCAGGACAGCAGTGACCCTGATA
CTTGCAGTGAGGAGGAAGTCAGTAGCCGGCTGTCCCCACCCCACAGTCCACGAGACTTCACCCGAATGCA
GGACATTCCCGAAGAGACAGAAAGCCGAGATGGGGAGCCTACGGCCTCAGAGAGCTAAGGCCGCGGGCCC
GGGATCCACCGGATCTAGATAACTGATCATAATCAGCCATACCACATTTGTAGAGGTTTTACTTGCTTTA
AAAAACCTCCCACACCTCCCCCTGAACCTGAAACATAAAATGAATGCAATTGTTGTTGTTAACTTGTTTA
TTGCAGCTTATAATGGTTACAAATAAAGCAATAGCATCACAAATTTCACAAATAAAGCATTTTTTTCACT
GCATTCTAGTTGTGGTTTGTCCAAACTCATCAATGTATCTTAACGCGTAAATTGTAAGCGTTAATATTTT
GTTAAAATTCGCGTTAAATTTTTGTTAAATCAGCTCATTTTTTAACCAATAGGCCGAAATCGGCAAAATC
CCTTATAAATCAAAAGAATAGACCGAGATAGGGT
[37 nt withheld, positions 4725-4761]
AAAGAACGTGGACTCCAACGTCAAAGG
[49 nt withheld, positions 4789-4837]
T
[91 nt withheld, positions 4839-4929]
G
[124 nt withheld, positions 4931-5054]
CAGGTGGCACTTTTCGGGGAAATGTGCGCGGAACCCCTATTTGTTTATTTTTCTAAATACATTCAAATAT
GTATCCGCTCATGAGACAATAACCCTGATAAATGCTTCAATAATATTGAAAAAGGAAGAGTCCTGAGGCG
GAAAGAACCAGCTGTGGAATGTGTGTCAGTTAGGGTGTGGAAAGTCCCCAGGCTCCCCAGCAGGCAGAAG
TATGCAAAGCATGCATCTCAATTAGTCAGCAACCAGGTGTGGAAAGTCCCCAGGCTCCCCAGCAGGCAGA
AGTATGCAAAGCATGCATCTCAATTAGTCAGCAACCATAGTCCCGCCCCTAACTCCGCCCATCCCGCCCC
TAACTCCGCCCAGTTCCGCCCATTCTCCGCCCCATGGCTGACTAATTTTTTTTATTTATGCAGAGGCCGA
GGCCGCCTCGGCCTCTGAGCTATTCCAGAAGTAGTGAGGAGGCTTTTTTGGAGGCCTAGGCTTTTGCAAA
GATCGATCAAGAGACAGGATGAGGATCGTTTCGCATGATTGAACAAGATGGATTGCACGCAGGTTCTCCG
GCCGCTTGGGTGGAGAGGCTATTCGGCTATGACTGGGCACAACAGACAATCGGCTGCTCTGATGCCGCCG
TGTTCCGGCTGTCAGCGCAGGGGCGCCCGGTTCTTTTTGTCAAGACCGACCTGTCCGGTGCCCTGAATGA
ACTGCAAGACGAGGCAGCGCGGCTATCGTGGCTGGCCACGACGGGCGTTCCTTGCGCAGCTGTGCTCGAC
GTTGTCACTGAAGCGGGAAGGGACTGGCTGCTATTGGGCGAAGTGCCGGGGCAGGATCTCCTGTCATCTC
ACCTTGCTCCTGCCGAGAAAGTATCCATCATGGCTGATGCAATGCGGCGGCTGCATACGCTTGATCCGGC
TACCTGCCCATTCGACCACCAAGCGAAACATCGCATCGAGCGAGCACGTACTCGGATGGAAGCCGGTCTT
GTCGATCAGGATGATCTGGACGAAGAGCATCAGGGGCTCGCGCCAGCCGAACTGTTCGCCAGGCTCAAGG
CGAGCATGCCCGACGGCGAGGATCTCGTCGTGACCCATGGCGATGCCTGCTTGCCGAATATCATGGTGGA
AAATGGCCGCTTTTCTGGATTCATCGACTGTGGCCGGCTGGGTGTGGCGGACCGCTATCAGGACATAGCG
TTGGCTACCCGTGATATTGCTGAAGAGCTTGGCGGCGAATGGGCTGACCGCTTCCTCGTGCTTTACGGTA
TCGCCGCTCCCGATTCGCAGCGCATCGCCTTCTATCGCCTTCTTGACGAGTTCTTCTGAGCGGGACTCTG
GGGTTCGAAATGACCGACCAAGCGACGCCCAACCTGCCATCACGAGATTTCGATTCCACCGCCGCCTTCT
ATGAAAGGTTGGGCTTCGGAATCGTTTTCCGGGACGCCGGCTGGATGATCCTCCAGCGCGGGGATCTCAT
GCTGGAGTTCTTCGCCCACCCTAGGGGGAGGCTAACTGAAACACGGAAGGAGACAATACCGGAAGGAACC
CGCGCTATGACGGCAATAAAAAGACAGAATAAAACGCACGGTGTTGGGTCGTTTGTTCATAAACGCGGGG
TTCGGTCCCAGGGCTGGCACTCTGTCGATACCCCACCGAGACCCCATTGGGGCCAATACGCCCGCGTTTC
TTCCTTTTCCCCACCCCACCCCCCAAGTTCGGGTGAAGGCCCAGGGCTCGCAGCCAACGTCGGGGCGGCA
GGCCCTGCCATAGCCTCAGGTTACTCATATATACTTTAGATTGATTTAAAACTTCATTTTTAATTTAAAA
GGATCTAGGTGAAGATCCTTTTTGATAATCTCATGACCAAAATCCCTTAACGTGAGTTTTCGTTCCACTG
AGCGTCAGACCCCGTAGAAAAGATCAAAGGATCTTCTTGAGATCCTTTTTTTCTGCGCGTAATCTGCTGC
TTGCAAACAAAAAAACCACCGCTACCAGCGGTGGTTTGTTTGCCGGATCAAGAGCTACCAACTCTTTTTC
CGAAGGTAACTGGCTTCAGCAGAGCGCAGATACCAAATACTGTTCTTCTAGTGTAGCCGTAGTTAGGCCA
CCACTTCAAGAACTCTGTAGCACCGCCTACATACCTCGCTCTGCTAATCCTGTTACCAGTGGCTGCTGCC
AGTGGCGATAAGTCGTGTCTTACCGGGTTGGACTCAAGACGATAGTTACCGGATAAGGCGCAGCGGTCGG
GCTGAACGGGGGGTTCGTGCACACAGCCCAGCTTGGAGCGAACGACCTACACCGAACTGAGATACCTACA
GCGTGAGCTATGAGAAAGCGCCACGCTTCCCGAAGGGAGAAAGGCGGACAGGTATCCGGTAAGCGGCAGG
GTCGGAACAGGAGAGCGCACGAGGGAGCTTCCAGGGGGAAACGCCTGGTATCTTTATAGTCCTGTCGGGT
TTCGCCACCTCTGACTTGAGCGTCGATTTTTGTGATGCTCGTCAGGGGGGCGGAGCCTATGGAAAAACGC
CAGCAACGCGGCCTTTTTACGGTTCCTGGCCTTTTGCTGGCCTTTTGCTCACATGTTCTTTCCTGCGTTA
TCCCCTGATTCTGTGGATAACCGTATTACCGCCATGCAT
Features (pLannotate 1.2.2; 16 found; start..end, strand, type, name):
     61..364     +  enhancer       CMV enhancer: human cytomegalovirus immediate early enhancer
    365..568     +  promoter       CMV promoter: human cytomegalovirus (CMV) immediate early promoter
    613..1329    +  CDS            EGFP: EGFP is a basic (constitutively fluorescent) green fluorescent protein published in 1996, derived from Aequorea victoria. It is reported to be a rapidly-maturing weak dimer with moderate acid sensitivity.
   1331..1370    +  misc_feature   MCS (fragment): multiple cloning site
   1380..4325    +  CDS            Arhgef2: ARHG2_RAT - Experimental evidence at protein level: Swiss-Prot protein existence level 1. Activates Rho-GTPases by promoting the exchange of GDP for GTP. May be involved in epithelial barrier permeability, cell motility and polarization, dendritic spine morphology, antigen presentation, leukemic cell differentiation, cell cycle regulation, innate immune response, and cancer. Binds Rac-GTPases, but does not seem to promote nucleotide exchange activity toward Rac-GTPases. May stimulate instead the cortical activity of Rac. Inactive toward CDC42, TC10, or Ras- GTPases. Forms an intracellular sens
   4331..4352    +  misc_feature   MCS (fragment): multiple cloning site
   4364..4448    +  CDS            large T antigen (fragment): large T antigen from SV40 (simian virus 40)
   4471..4592    +  polyA_signal   SV40 poly(A) signal: SV40 polyadenylation signal
   4626..5054    -  rep_origin     f1 ori (sequence partly withheld): f1 bacteriophage origin of replication; arrow indicates direction of (+) strand synthesis
   5081..5185    +  promoter       AmpR promoter: bla
   5187..5544    +  promoter       SV40 promoter: SV40 enhancer and early promoter
   5579..6373    +  CDS            NeoR/KanR: aminoglycoside phosphotransferase from Tn5; aph(3')-II (or nptII); confers resistance to neomycin, kanamycin, and G418 (Geneticin®)
   6394..6546    +  CDS            ble (fragment): BLE_KLEPN - Experimental evidence at protein level: Swiss-Prot protein existence level 1. Binding protein with a strong affinity to the bleomycin family of antibiotics. Binds to CL990; an antimitotic-antibiotic compound. From Klebsiella pneumoniae.
   6605..6652    +  polyA_signal   HSV TK poly(A) signal: herpes simplex virus thymidine kinase polyadenylation signal (Cole and Stacy, 1985)
   6743..6759    -  polyA_signal   bGH poly(A) signal (fragment): bovine growth hormone polyadenylation signal
   6981..7569    +  rep_origin     ori: high-copy-number ColE1/pMB1/pBR322/pUC origin of replication
