[The description below was written by a language model from this plasmid's Addgene catalogue record and pLannotate feature annotations shown in this document.]
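Description:
GEF-DN is a mammalian expression plasmid built on the Clontech pEGFP-C3 backbone that encodes a dominant-negative form of rat GEF-H1/Lfc (Arhgef2, rho/rac guanine nucleotide exchange factor 2) fused to EGFP. The roughly 3 kb Arhgef2 coding sequence carries a T274A substitution, which the record lists as the only mutation and which presumably underlies the "DN" designation. It was inserted into the multiple cloning site by restriction cloning between SalI and DraI sites. Transcription is driven by the human cytomegalovirus immediate early enhancer and promoter and terminated by the SV40 polyadenylation signal. The catalogue entry describes the eGFP tag as C-terminal on the insert, but the feature table places the EGFP open reading frame upstream of Arhgef2. That order is what a C-series EGFP vector would give, so the sequenced plasmid appears to encode EGFP at the N terminus of the exchange factor.

The plasmid is propagated in E. coli at high copy from a ColE1/pUC-type origin, and it also carries an f1 origin for single-stranded DNA production. A single Tn5 aminoglycoside phosphotransferase gene (NeoR/KanR) serves both hosts. A bacterial bla-type promoter expresses it for kanamycin selection, and the SV40 enhancer/early promoter with an HSV TK polyadenylation signal expresses it for G418 selection of transfected mammalian cells. The annotated fragments of ble, large T antigen and the bGH poly(A) signal are short partial matches rather than functional units.

Wild-type Arhgef2 activates Rho GTPases by promoting GDP-to-GTP exchange. The associated publication concerns an AMPA receptor and GEF-H1/Lfc complex that regulates dendritic spine development through RhoA signalling. This fluorescently tagged mutant is therefore suited to interfering with endogenous GEF-H1 activity while identifying the expressing cells.
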