Addgene plasmid #21476: GEF-DN
Depositing lab: Richard Huganir. Depositing organization: Johns Hopkins University and School of Medicine. Publication: AMPA receptor and GEF-H1/Lfc complex regulates dendritic spine development through RhoA signaling cascade. Kang MG, Guo Y, Huganir RL. Proc Natl Acad Sci U S A. 2009 Mar 3. 106(9):3549-54. 10.1073/pnas.0812861106 PubMed 19208802.
Backbone
  Vector backbone: pEGFP-C3
  Backbone manufacturer: Clontech
  Backbone size w/o insert (bp): 4700
  Vector type: Mammalian Expression
  Selectable markers: Neomycin (select with G418)
Growth in bacteria
  Bacterial resistance: Kanamycin, 50 μg/mL
  Growth temperature: 37°C
  Growth strain: DH5alpha
  Copy number: High Copy
Gene/Insert
  Gene/Insert name: rho/rac guanine nucleotide exchange factor (GEF) 2 (alt names: GEF-DN; Arhgef2)
  Species: R. norvegicus (rat)
  Insert size (bp): 3000
  Mutation: T274A
  GenBank ID: NM_001012079
  Entrez Gene: Arhgef2 (a.k.a. MGC95068)
  Tag / fusion protein: eGFP (C terminal on insert)
  Cloning method: Restriction Enzyme; 5′ cloning site Sal I (not destroyed); 3′ cloning site Dra I (not destroyed)
  Sequencing primers: 5′ custom (gtacgtagtcgaccatgtctcggatcgaatcc)
Terms and licenses: Academic/Nonprofit Terms; Industry Terms: Not Available to Industry
How to cite: GEF-DN was a gift from Richard Huganir (Addgene plasmid # 21476)
