>Addgene plasmid #21476 | GEF-DN | addgene partial sequence | sequence record 27398 | 21476 with SV40pA-R
ATTTATAGCTGCATAACAAGTTAACAACAACAATTGCATTCATTTTATGTTTCAGGTTCAGGGGGAGGTG
TGGGAGGTTTTTTAAAGCAAGTAAAACCTCTACAAATGTGGTATGGCTGATTATGATCAGTTATCTAGAT
CCGGTGGATCCCGGGCCCGCGGCCTTAGCTCTCTGAGGCCGTAGGCTCCCCATCTCGGCTTTCTGTCTCT
TCGGGAATGTCCTGCATTCGGGTGAAGTCTCGTGGACTGTGGGGTGGGGACAGCCGGCTACTGACTTCCT
CCTCACTGCAAGTATCAGGGTCACTGCTGTCCTGCAGTCGATCCTCGGGGCTACCAAGTTCTTGTGCCTC
TCGGTCATCAAAGGGTCGGTGGAGGGAACGAACAGTCACAGGCAAATCCAGGCGGTCATGGCCTCGACTA
GGCTGGGGGGGATTGAAGCTCAAGTACAGAGCGTCGCCTGCTGGAAGGCTGCGGCGCCGAGGGTCCAGAG
GCCTGCGAGCCCAGGGTGCTTCTGCCGGGAGTGGCTCGTTTTGGCCCAAGGCTGCTAGCTGCCGGCGGAT
CTCTTCAGCCTCCCGCTCCAGCAGGGCCCGGGCTTGCTCGCTCTCCCGCAGCCTGGCCTCCAGGCTGCCA
GCTTCAGTTGCCCGCTCTTCCCCGAGCCGCTGGCAGCGCCGCA
